>Addgene plasmid #137101 | pL2-G(TP)4TG | addgene full sequence | sequence record 272117 | Addgene NGS Result
GCGGCCTTTTTACGGTTCCTGGCCTTTTGCTGGCCTTTTGCTCACATGTTCTTTCCTGCGTTATCCCCTG
ATTCTGTGGATAACCGTATTACCGCCAATTGGCTCGCCGCAGCCGAACGACCGAGCGCAGCGAGTCACCC
GAAGACCATTTTGGACGCCAGCAGTGGGTACCCCTACGCCAACTCCTACACCCACTGGGCATTGCATCCA
GCCCCGAGCAAAAGGAGACCCCTGACTAGTCTCCGGGAGCTGCATGTGTCAGAGGTTTTCACCGTCATCA
CCGAAACGCGCGACACGAAAGGGCCTCGTGATACGCCTATTTTTATAGGTTAATGTCATGATAATAATGG
TTTCTTAGACGTCAGGTGGCCTTTTCGGGGAAATGTGCGCGGAACCCCTATTTGTTTATTTTTCTAAATA
CATTCAAATATGTATCCGCTCATGAATTAATTCTTAGAAAAACTCATCGAGCATCAAATGAAACTGCAAT
TTATTCATATCAGGATTATCAATACCATATTTTTGAAAAAGCCGTTTCTGTAATGAAGGAGAAAACTCAC
CGAGGCAGTTCCATAGGATGGCAAGATCCTGGTATCGGTCTGCGATTCCGACTCGTCCAACATCAATACA
ACCTATTAATTTCCCCTCGTCAAAAATAAGGTTATCAAGTGAGAAATCACCATGAGTGACGACTGAATCC
GGTGAGAATGGCAAAAGTTTATGCATTTCTTTCCAGACTTGTTCAACAGGCCAGCCATTACGCTCGTCAT
CAAAATCACTCGCATCAACCAAACCGTTATTCATTCGTGATTGCGCCTGAGCCAGACGAAATACGCGGTC
GCTGTTAAAAGGACAATTACAAACAGGAATCGAATGCAACCGGCGCAGGAACACCGCCAGCGCATCAACA
ATATTTTCACCTGAATCAGGATATTCTTCTAATACCTGGAATGCTGTTTTCCCTGGGATCGCCGTGGTGA
GTAACCATGCATCATCAGGAGTACGGATAAAATGCTTGATGGTCGGAAGAGGCATAAATTCCGTCAGCCA
GTTTAGTCTGACCATCTCATCTGTAACATCATTGGCAACGCTACCTTTGCCATGTTTCAGAAACAACTCT
GGCGCATCGGGCTTCCCATACAATCGATAGATTGTCGCACCTGATTGCCCGACATTATCGCGAGCCCATT
TATACCCATATAAATCAGCATCCATGTTGGAATTTAATCGCGGCCTAGAGCAAGACGTTTCCCGTTGAAT
ATGGCTCATAACACCCCTTGTATTACTGTTTATGTAAGCAGACAGTTTTATTGTGAATTCTCATGACCAA
AATCCCTTAACGTGAGTTTTCGTTCCACTGAGCGTCAGACCCCGTAGAAAAGATCAAAGGATCTTCTTGA
GATCCTTTTTTTCTGCGCGTAATCTGCTGCTTGCAAACAAAAAAACCACCGCTACCAGCGGTGGTTTGTT
TGCCGGATCAAGAGCTACCAACTCTTTTTCCGAAGGTAACTGGCTTCAGCAGAGCGCAGATACCAAATAC
TGTTCTTCTAGTGTAGCCGTAGTTAGGCCACCACTTCAAGAACTCTGTAGCACCGCCTACATACCTCGCT
CTGCTAATCCTGTTACCAGTGGCTGCTGCCAGTGGCGATAAGTCGTGTCTTACCGGGTTGGACTCAAGAC
GATAGTTACCGGATAAGGCGCAGCGGTCGGGCTGAACGGGGGGTTCGTGCACACAGCCCAGCTTGGAGCG
AACGACCTACACCGAACTGAGATACCTACAGCGTGAGCTATGAGAAAGCGCCACGCTTCCCGAAGGGAGA
AAGGCGGACAGGTATCCGGTAAGCGGCAGGGTCGGAACAGGAGAGCGCACGAGGGAGCTTCCAGGGGGAA
ACGCCTGGTATCTTTATAGTCCTGTCGGGTTTCGCCACCTCTGACTTGAGCGTCGATTTTTGTGATCTCG
TCAGGGGGGCGGAGCCTATGGAAAAACGCCAGCAAC
Features (pLannotate 1.2.2; 5 found; start..end, strand, type, name):
     36..95      +  rep_origin     RSF ori (fragment): Plasmids containing the RSF 1030 origin of replication can be propagated in E. coli cells that contain additional plasmids with compatible origins.
    259..293     -  CDS            rop (fragment): Rop protein, which maintains plasmids at low copy number; rop
    388..445     +  promoter       AmpR promoter (fragment): bla
    454..1269    -  CDS            KanR: aminoglycoside phosphotransferase; aph(3')-Ia; confers resistance to kanamycin in bacteria or G418 (Geneticin®) in eukaryotes
   1397..1984    +  rep_origin     ori: high-copy-number ColE1/pMB1/pBR322/pUC origin of replication
