[The description below was written by a language model from this plasmid's Addgene catalogue record and pLannotate feature annotations shown in this document.]
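Description:
pL2-G(TP)4TG is a small (about 2 kb) synthetic-biology plasmid built on the pL2 backbone. It serves as a linker donor in the iFLinkC (iterative functional linker cloning) system, a restriction enzyme-based strategy for combinatorially assembling and recombining linker peptides with functional protein domains. It is maintained in E. coli as a high-copy plasmid through a ColE1/pMB1/pUC-type origin of replication. Selection is with kanamycin, conferred by an aminoglycoside phosphotransferase gene (aph(3')-Ia).

The payload is a short synthetic sequence encoding the G(TP)4TG linker, also listed as TP11. This is a threonine-proline repeat flanked by glycine-containing ends and is classed in the record as a rigid poly-TP linker. The "11" in its alternative names is not explained; it may refer to a length in residues. Proline-rich repeats of this kind are generally used to hold fused domains apart with limited conformational freedom, in contrast to flexible glycine-serine linkers. The insert is too short to be picked up by automated annotation, so it does not appear in the feature table, and the cloning sites flanking it are recorded as unknown.

The table also reports brief fragment matches to an RSF origin, rop and the AmpR promoter. These are only tens of bases long and are probably backbone remnants or partial homologies rather than functional elements. No promoter, tag or reporter for expressing the linker is annotated, which fits a storage and donor vector from which the linker module is excised and joined to domain-encoding parts when building fusion protein libraries.
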