Addgene plasmid #137101: pL2-G(TP)4TG
Purpose: iFLinkC Linker cloning
Depositing lab: Viktor Stein. Depositing organization: Technische Universitaet Darmstadt. Publication: iFLinkC: an iterative functional linker cloning strategy for the combinatorial assembly and recombination of linker peptides with functional domains. Grawe A, Ranglack J, Weyrich A, Stein V. Nucleic Acids Res. 2020 Jan 11. pii: 5700546. doi: 10.1093/nar/gkz1210. PubMed 31925441.
Backbone
  Vector backbone: pL2
  Vector type: Synthetic Biology
Growth in bacteria
  Bacterial resistance: Kanamycin, 50 μg/mL
  Growth temperature: 37°C
  Growth strain: DH5alpha
  Copy number: High Copy
Gene/Insert
  Gene/Insert name: G(TP)4TG (alt names: Rigid: Poly-TP Linker (11); TP11)
  Species: Synthetic
  Cloning method: Restriction Enzyme; 5′ cloning site Unknown (unknown if destroyed); 3′ cloning site Unknown (unknown if destroyed)
Terms and licenses: Academic/Nonprofit Terms; Industry Terms: Not Available to Industry
How to cite: pL2-G(TP)4TG was a gift from Viktor Stein (Addgene plasmid # 137101 ; http://n2t.net/addgene:137101 ; RRID:Addgene_137101)
